>Addgene plasmid #114342 | pStA0::ECK120019600 | addgene full sequence | sequence record 229112 | Addgene NGS Result
CTGGATTTGTTCAGAACGCTCGGTTGCCGCCGGGCGTTTTTTATTGGTGAGAATCCAGTGTGGCTCTTCA
TAATTCAGCCAAAAAACTTAAGACCGCCGGTCTTGTCCACTACCTTGCAGTAATGCGGTGGACAGGATCG
GCGGTTTTCTTTTCTCTTCTCAAGGACGAAGAGCGACCTCTAGGGCGGCGGATTTGTCCTACTCAGGAGA
GCGTTCACCGACAAACAACAGATAAAACGAAAGGCCCAGTCTTTCGACTGAGCCTTTCGTTTTATTTGAT
GCCCGAAAGGGCCTCGTGATACGCCTATTTTTATAGGTTAATGTCATGATAATAATGGTTTCTTAGACGT
CAGGTGGCACTTTTCGGGGAAATGTGCGCGGAACCCCTATTTGTTTATTTTTCTAAATACATTCAAATAT
GTATCCGCTCATGAGACAATAACCCTGATAAATGCTTCAATAATATTGAAAAAGGAAGAGTATGAGTATT
CAACATTTCCGTGTCGCCCTTATTCCCTTTTTTGCGGCATTTTGCCTTCCTGTTTTTGCTCACCCAGAAA
CGCTGGTGAAAGTAAAAGATGCTGAAGATCAGTTGGGTGCACGAGTGGGTTACATCGAACTGGATCTCAA
CAGCGGTAAGATCCTTGAGAGTTTTCGCCCCGAAGAACGTTTTCCAATGATGAGCACTTTTAAAGTTCTG
CTATGTGGCGCGGTATTATCCCGTATTGACGCCGGGCAAGAGCAACTCGGTCGCCGCATACACTATTCTC
AGAATGACTTGGTTGAGTACTCACCAGTCACAGAAAAGCATCTTACGGATGGCATGACAGTAAGAGAATT
ATGCAGTGCTGCCATAACCATGAGTGATAACACTGCGGCCAACTTACTTCTGACAACGATCGGAGGACCG
AAGGAGCTAACCGCTTTTTTGCACAACATGGGGGATCATGTAACTCGCCTTGATCGTTGGGAACCGGAGC
TGAATGAAGCCATACCAAACGACGAGCGTGACACCACGATGCCTGTAGCAATGGCAACAACGTTGCGCAA
ACTATTAACTGGCGAACTACTTACTCTAGCTTCCCGGCAACAATTAATAGACTGGATGGAGGCGGATAAA
GTTGCAGGACCACTTCTGCGCTCGGCCCTTCCGGCTGGCTGGTTTATTGCTGATAAATCTGGAGCCGGTG
AGCGTGGGTCCCGCGGTATCATTGCAGCACTGGGGCCAGATGGTAAGCCCTCCCGTATCGTAGTTATCTA
CACGACGGGGAGTCAGGCAACTATGGATGAACGAAATAGACAGATCGCTGAGATAGGTGCCTCACTGATT
AAGCATTGGTAACTGTCAGACCAAGTTTACTCATATATACTTTAGATTGATTTAAAACTTCATTTTTAAT
TTAAAAGGATCTAGGTGAAGATCCTTTTTGATAATCTCATGACCAAAATCCCTTAACGTGAGTTTTCGTT
CCACTGAGCGTCAGACCCCGTAGAAAAGATCAAAGGATCTTCTTGAGATCCTTTTTTTCTGCGCGTAATC
TGCTGCTTGCAAACAAAAAAACCACCGCTACCAGCGGTGGTTTGTTTGCCGGATCAAGAGCTACCAACTC
TTTTTCCGAAGGTAACTGGCTTCAGCAGAGCGCAGATACCAAATACTGTTCTTCTAGTGTAGCCGTAGTT
AGGCCACCACTTCAAGAACTCTGTAGCACCGCCTACATACCTCGCTCTGCTAATCCTGTTACCAGTGGCT
GCTGCCAGTGGCGATAAGTCGTGTCTTACCGGGTTGGACTCAAGACGATAGTTACCGGATAAGGCGCAGC
GGTCGGGCTGAACGGGGGGTTCGTGCACACAGCCCAGCTTGGAGCGAACGACCTACACCGAACTGAGATA
CCTACAGCGTGAGCTATGAGAAAGCGCCACGCTTCCCGAAGGGAGAAAGGCGGACAGGTATCCGGTAAGC
GGCAGGGTCGGAACAGGAGAGCGCACGAGGGAGCTTCCAGGGGGAAACGCCTGGTATCTTTATAGTCCTG
TCGGGTTTCGCCACCTCTGACTTGAGCGTCGATTTTTGTGATGCTCGTCAGGGGGGCGGAGCCTATGGAA
AAACGCCAGCAACGCGGCCTTTTTACGGTTCCTGGCCTTTTGCTGGCCTTTTGCTCACATGTTCTTTCCT
GCGTTATCCCCTGATTCTGTGGATAACCGTATTACCGCCTTTGAGTGAGCTGATACCGCTCGCCGCAGCC
GAACGACCGAGCGCCTTGGACTCCTGTTGATAGATCCAGTAATGACCTCAGAACTCCAT
Features (pLannotate 1.2.2; 5 found; start..end, strand, type, name):
    192..278     -  terminator     rrnB T1 terminator: Escherichia coli rrnB; transcription terminator T1 from the E. coli rrnB gene
    377..481     +  promoter       AmpR promoter: bla
    482..1342    +  CDS            AmpR: β-lactamase; bla; confers resistance to ampicillin, carbenicillin, and related antibiotics
   1513..2101    +  rep_origin     ori: high-copy-number ColE1/pMB1/pBR322/pUC origin of replication
   2259..54      +  terminator     lambda t0 terminator (across the origin): transcription terminator from phage lambda
