[The description below was written by a language model from this plasmid's Addgene catalogue record and pLannotate feature annotations shown in this document.]
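Description:
pStA0::ECK120019600 is a small, high-copy bacterial storage plasmid from the Start-Stop Assembly system, a hierarchical DNA assembly framework described as functionally scarless and optimized for metabolic engineering. It holds a single standardized part, the transcriptional terminator ECK120019600, as a 93 bp insert listed as synthetic, in the pStA0 vector (backbone recorded as pGT400, about 2.2 kb). The sequenced plasmid totals roughly 2.3 kb, which fits the stated backbone and insert sizes.

The annotated features are almost entirely backbone elements. A ColE1/pUC-type origin gives high-copy replication in E. coli, and a β-lactamase gene driven by its native bla promoter provides ampicillin selection. Two further terminators are annotated, rrnB T1 and phage lambda t0. They lie close together either side of the sequence origin, an arrangement commonly used to insulate a cloning site from transcription originating in the rest of the vector, though the record does not explicitly say this is their role. The ECK120019600 insert itself was not picked up by the automated annotation, so its exact position is not shown, and the record gives neither the cloning method nor the restriction sites used for part release.

There is no promoter, coding sequence or reporter in the payload; the plasmid is not an expression construct. It serves as a source of a characterized terminator part, to be combined with promoters, ribosome binding sites and coding sequences from sibling plasmids when building expression units and multi-gene pathways.
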