Addgene plasmid #114342: pStA0::ECK120019600
Purpose: Terminator ECK120019600 in pStA0
Depositing lab: John Heap. Depositing organization: Imperial College London. Publication: Start-Stop Assembly: a functionally scarless DNA assembly system optimized for metabolic engineering. Taylor GM, Mordaka PM, Heap JT. Nucleic Acids Res. 2018 Nov 20. pii: 5193345. doi: 10.1093/nar/gky1182. PubMed 30462270.
Backbone
  Vector backbone: pGT400
  Backbone size w/o insert (bp): 2206
  Vector type: Synthetic Biology
Growth in bacteria
  Bacterial resistance: Ampicillin, 100 μg/mL
  Growth temperature: 37°C
  Growth strain: DH5alpha
  Copy number: High Copy
Gene/Insert
  Gene/Insert name: Terminator ECK120019600
  Species: Synthetic
  Insert size (bp): 93
  Cloning method: Unknown
  Sequencing primers: 5′ OligoGT234 GGGGAAACGCCTGGTATCT; 3′ OligoGT235 AGCAAAAACAGGAAGGCAAA
Terms and licenses: Academic/Nonprofit Terms; Industry Terms: Not Available to Industry
Depositor comments: Accession Number MG649447, Alternative ID = pGT340 . Please visit https://www.biorxiv.org/content/early/2018/07/04/361626 for bioRxiv preprint.
How to cite: pStA0::ECK120019600 was a gift from John Heap (Addgene plasmid # 114342 ; http://n2t.net/addgene:114342 ; RRID:Addgene_114342)
